Addgene plasmid #197550: pEPOZ1KN0143
Purpose: Level 1 gene expression cassette
Depositing lab: Nicola Patron. Depositing organization: Earlham Institute. Publication: Tuning Plant Promoters Using a Simple Split Luciferase Method to Assess Transcription Factor-DNA Interactions. Cai YM, Witham S, Patron NJ. ACS Synth Biol. 2023 Nov 17;12(11):3482-3486. doi: 10.1021/acssynbio.3c00094. Epub 2023 Oct 19. PubMed 37856867.
Backbone
  Vector backbone: pCK2
  Vector type: Synthetic Biology
Growth in bacteria
  Bacterial resistance: Kanamycin, 50 μg/mL
  Growth temperature: 37°C
  Growth strain: DH5alpha
  Copy number: High Copy
Gene/Insert
  Gene/Insert name: 2xCaMV35s::TMV::AtNLP7:GR::35sT
  Species: Synthetic
  Cloning method: Restriction Enzyme; 5′ cloning site BsaI (destroyed during cloning); 3′ cloning site BsaI (destroyed during cloning)
Terms and licenses: Academic/Nonprofit Terms; Industry Terms: Not Available to Industry
Depositor comments: Please visit https://doi.org/10.1101/2023.02.13.528283 for bioRxiv preprint.
How to cite: pEPOZ1KN0143 was a gift from Nicola Patron (Addgene plasmid # 197550 ; http://n2t.net/addgene:197550 ; RRID:Addgene_197550)
