[The description below was written by a language model from this plasmid's Addgene catalogue record and pLannotate feature annotations shown in this document.]
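Description:
pEPOZ1KN0143 is a Level 1 plant gene expression cassette assembled by Golden Gate-style cloning into the pCK2 backbone, with the BsaI sites at both ends of the insert destroyed during assembly. The sequenced plasmid is about 11.2 kb and has the layout of a binary T-DNA vector. It carries a high-copy ColE1/pUC-type origin, with a bom region and a remnant of rop, for propagation in E. coli. It also carries the pVS1 oriV together with the RepA replication and StaA stability genes, a combination that normally supports maintenance in Agrobacterium. Selection in bacteria is by kanamycin through an aph(3')-Ia gene located outside the T-DNA. No plant selectable marker is annotated between the borders.

A single transcription unit lies between the nopaline-type left and right border repeats. An enhanced CaMV 35S promoter with a duplicated enhancer region drives transcription, and the TMV Ω leader acts as a translational enhancer. These are followed by the Arabidopsis thaliana NLP7 coding sequence, which encodes a transcription factor involved in nitrate signalling and the regulation of nitrate assimilation. NLP7 is fused at its C-terminal end to a fragment of the rat glucocorticoid receptor (GR), and the unit ends with the CaMV 35S polyadenylation signal. GR fusions of this kind are generally used to hold a transcription factor inactive in the cytoplasm until a glucocorticoid such as dexamethasone triggers nuclear entry, giving inducible control of its activity. The record itself does not describe the induction scheme. The associated publication concerns assessing transcription factor–DNA interactions and tuning plant promoters, so the construct most likely provides strong, constitutive expression of a controllable NLP7 in plant cells for such assays.
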