Features (pLannotate 1.2.2; 15 found; start..end, strand, type, name):
    338..377     +  CDS            rop (fragment): Rop protein, which maintains plasmids at low copy number; rop
    479..619     +  misc_feature   bom: basis of mobility region from pBR322
    805..1393    -  rep_origin     ori: high-copy-number ColE1/pMB1/pBR322/pUC origin of replication
   1481..2296    -  CDS            KanR: aminoglycoside phosphotransferase; aph(3')-Ia; confers resistance to kanamycin in bacteria or G418 (Geneticin®) in eukaryotes
   2729..2753    +  misc_feature   LB T-DNA repeat: left border repeat from nopaline C58 T-DNA
   2857..3533    +  promoter       CaMV 35S promoter (enhanced): cauliflower mosaic virus 35S promoter with a duplicated enhancer region
   3558..3611    +  misc_feature   TMV Ω: translational enhancer from the tobacco mosaic virus 5'-leader sequence (Gallie et al., 1988)
   3620..6496    +  CDS            NLP7: NLP7_ARATH - Experimental evidence at protein level: Swiss-Prot protein existence level 1. Transcription factor involved in regulation of nitrate assimilation and in transduction of the nitrate signal. From Arabidopsis thaliana (Mouse-ear cress).
   6527..7357    +  CDS            Nr3c1 (fragment): GCR_RAT - Also known as Grl. Experimental evidence at protein level: Swiss-Prot protein existence level 1. [Isoform A]: Has transcriptional activation and repression activity. Mediates glucocorticoid-induced apoptosis. Promotes accurate chromosome segregation during mitosis. May act as a tumor suppressor. May play a negative role in adipogenesis through the regulation of lipolytic and antilipogenic gene expression. From Rattus norvegicus (Rat).
   7395..7569    +  polyA_signal   CaMV poly(A) signal: cauliflower mosaic virus polyadenylation signal
   7590..7614    +  misc_feature   RB T-DNA repeat: right border repeat from nopaline C58 T-DNA
   7954..8355    +  CDS            Y4CG_SINFN (fragment): Protein inferred from homology: Swiss-Prot protein existence level 3. From Sinorhizobium fredii (strain NBRC 101917 / NGR234).
   8915..9544    +  CDS            pVS1 StaA: stability protein from the Pseudomonas plasmid pVS1 (Heeb et al., 2000)
   9973..11046   +  CDS            pVS1 RepA: replication protein from the Pseudomonas plasmid pVS1 (Heeb et al., 2000)
  11112..135     +  rep_origin     pVS1 oriV (across the origin): origin of replication for the Pseudomonas plasmid pVS1 (Heeb et al., 2000)
>Addgene plasmid #197550 | pEPOZ1KN0143 | addgene full sequence | sequence record 386955 | Addgene NGS Result
TGGGAACCCAAAGCCGTACATTGGGAACCGGTCACACATGTAAGTGACTGATATAAAAGAGAAAAAAGGC
GATTTTTCCGCCTAAAACTCTTTAAAACTTATTAAAACTCTTAAAACCCGCCTGGCCTGTGCATAACTGT
CTGGCCAGCGCACAGCCGAAGTGCTGCAAAAAGCGCCTACCCTTCGGTCGCTGCGCTCCCTACGCCCCGC
CGCTTCGCGTCGGCCTATCGCGGCCGCTGGCCGCTCAAAAATGGCTGGCCTACGGCCAGGCAATCTACCA
GGGCGCGGACAAGCCGCGCCGTCGCCACTCGACCGCCGGCGCCCACATCAAGGCACCCTGCCTCGCGCGT
TTCGGTGATGACGGTGAAAACCTCTGACACATGCAGCTCCCGGTGACGGTCACAGCTTGTCTGTAAGCGG
ATGCCGGGAGCAGACAAGCCCGTCAGGGCGCGTCAGCGGGTGTTGGCGGGTGTCGGGGCGCAGCCATGAC
CCAGTCACGTAGCGATAGCGGAGTGTATACTGGCTTAACTATGCGGCATCAGAGCAGATTGTACTGAGAG
TGCACCATATGCGGTGTGAAATACCGCACAGATGCGTAAGGAGAAAATACCGCATCAGGCGCTCATCCGC
TTCCTCGCTCACTGACTCGCTGCGCTCGGTCGTTCGGCTGCGGCGAGCGGTATCAGCTCACTCAAAGGCG
GTAATACGGTTATCCACAGAATCAGGGGATAACGCAGGAAAGAACATGTGAGCAAAAGGCCAGCAAAAGG
CCAGGAACCGTAAAAAGGCCGCGTTGCTGGCGTTTTTCCATAGGCTCCGCCCCCCTGACGAGCATCACAA
AAATCGACGCTCAAGTCAGAGGTGGCGAAACCCGACAGGACTATAAAGATACCAGGCGTTTCCCCCTGGA
AGCTCCCTCGTGCGCTCTCCTGTTCCGACCCTGCCGCTTACCGGATACCTGTCCGCCTTTCTCCCTTCGG
GAAGCGTGGCGCTTTCTCATAGCTCACGCTGTAGGTATCTCAGTTCGGTGTAGGTCGTTCGCTCCAAGCT
GGGCTGTGTGCACGAACCCCCCGTTCAGCCCGACCGCTGCGCCTTATCCGGTAACTATCGTCTTGAGTCC
AACCCGGTAAGACACGACTTATCGCCACTGGCAGCAGCCACTGGTAACAGGATTAGCAGAGCGAGGTATG
TAGGCGGTGCTACAGAGTTCTTGAAGTGGTGGCCTAACTACGGCTACACTAGAAGGACAGTATTTGGTAT
CTGCGCTCTGCTGAAGCCAGTTACCTTCGGAAAAAGAGTTGGTAGCTCTTGATCCGGCAAACAAACCACC
GCTGGTAGCGGTGGTTTTTTTGTTTGCAAGCAGCAGATTACGCGCAGAAAAAAAGGATCTCAAGAAGATC
CTTTGATCTTTTCTACGGGGTCTGACGCTCAGTGGAACGAAAACTCACGTTAAGGGATTTTGGTCATGCA
TTCTAGGTGATTAGAAAAACTCATCGAGCATCAAATGAAACTGCAATTTATTCATATCAGGATTATCAAT
ACCATATTTTTGAAAAAGCCGTTTCTGTAATGAAGGAGAAAACTCACCGAGGCAGTTCCATAGGATGGCA
AGATCCTGGTATCGGTCTGCGATTCCGACTCGTCCAACATCAATACAACCTATTAATTTCCCCTCGTCAA
AAATAAGGTTATCAAGTGAGAAATCACCATGAGTGACGACTGAATCCGGTGAGAATGGCAAAAGTTTATG
CATTTCTTTCCAGACTTGTTCAACAGGCCAGCCATTACGCTCGTCATCAAAATCACTCGCATCAACCAAA
CCGTTATTCATTCGTGATTGCGCCTGAGCGAGTCGAAATACGCGATCGCTGTTAAAAGGACAATTACAAA
CAGGAATCGAATGCAACCGGCGCAGGAACACTGCCAGCGCATCAACAATATTTTCACCTGAATCAGGATA
TTCTTCTAATACCTGGAATGCTGTTTTCCCTGGGATCGCAGTGGTGAGTAACCATGCATCATCAGGAGTA
CGGATAAAATGCTTGATGGTCGGAAGAGGCATAAATTCCGTCAGCCAGTTTAGTCTGACCATCTCATCTG
TAACATCATTGGCAACGCTACCTTTGCCATGTTTCAGAAACAACTCTGGCGCATCGGGCTTCCCATACAA
TCGGTAGATTGTCGCACCTGATTGCCCGACATTATCGCGAGCCCATTTATACCCATATAAATCAGCATCC
ATGTTGGAATTTAATCGCGGCCTTGAGCAAGACGTTTCCCGTTGAATATGGCTCATAACAGAACTTATTA
TTTCCTTCCTCTTTTCTACAGTATTTAAAGATACCCCAAGAAGCTAATTATAACAAGACGAACTCCAATT
CACTGTTCCTTGCATTCTAAAACCTTAAATACCAGAAAACAGCTTTTTCAAAGTTGTTTTCAAAGTTGGC
GTATAACATAGTATCGACGGAGCCGATTTTGAAACCGCGGTGATCACAGGCAGCAACGCTCTGTCATCGT
TACAATCAACATGCTACCCTCCGCGAGATCATCCGTGTTTCAAACCCGGCAGCTTAGTTGCCGTTCTTCC
GAATAGCATCGGTAACATGAGCAAAGTCTGCCGCCTTACAACGGCTCTCCCGCTGACGCCGTCCCGGACT
GATGGGCTGCCTGTATCGAGTGGTGATTTTGTGCCGAGCTGCCGGTCGGGGAGCTGTTGGCTGGCTGGTG
GCAGGATATATTGTGGTGTAAACATAACGAATTGCTCTTCAGCAAGGAGGTCAACATGGTGGAGCACGAC
ACTCTGGTCTACTCCAAAAATGTCAAAGATACAGTCTCAGAAGATCAAAGGGCTATTGAGACTTTTCAAC
AAAGGATAATTTCGGGAAACCTCCTCGGATTCCATTGCCCAGCTATCTGTCACTTCATCGAAAGGACAGT
AGAAAAGGAAGGTGGCTCCTACAAATGCCATCATTGCGATAAAGGAAAGGCTATCATTCAAGATCTCTCT
GCCGACAGTGGTCCCAAAGATGGACCCCCACCCACGAGGAGCATCGTGGAAAAAGAAGAGGTTCCAACCA
CGTCTACAAAGCAAGTGGATTGATGTGATAACATGGTGGAGCACGACACTCTGGTCTACTCCAAAAATGT
CAAAGATACAGTCTCAGAAGATCAAAGGGCTATTGAGACTTTTCAACAAAGGATAATTTCGGGAAACCTC
CTCGGATTCCATTGCCCAGCTATCTGTCACTTCATCGAAAGGACAGTAGAAAAGGAAGGTGGCTCCTACA
AATGCCATCATTGCGATAAAGGAAAGGCTATCATTCAAGATCTCTCTGCCGACAGTGGTCCCAAAGATGG
ACCCCCACCCACGAGGAGCATCGTGGAAAAAGAAGAGGTTCCAACCACGTCTACAAAGCAAGTGGATTGA
TGTGACATCTCCACTGACGTAAGGGATGACGCACAATCCCACTATCCTTCGCAAGACCCTTCCTCTATAT
AAGGAAGTTCATTTCATTTGGAGAGGACACGCTCGAGTATAAGAGCTCATTTTTACAACAATTACCAACA
ACAACAAACAACAAACAACATTACAATTACATTTACAATTATCGATACAATGTGCGAGCCCGATGATAAT
TCCGCTAGAAACGGCGTCACTACTCAACCTTCGAGGTCAAGGGAGCTTCTAATGGATGTTGACGACTTAG
ATCTTGACGGTTCATGGCCACTAGATCAAATCCCTTACTTATCCTCATCGAATCGCATGATTTCTCCGAT
TTTTGTCTCCTCTTCCTCTGAGCAGCCTTGCTCGCCTCTCTGGGCTTTCTCCGACGGTGGAGGAAATGGT
TTTCACCACGCAACCTCCGGTGGCGATGATGAGAAGATCAGCTCTGTCTCCGGTGTTCCTTCTTTCCGTC
TCGCCGAGTATCCTCTCTTCCTCCCTTACTCTTCTCCATCAGCAGCTGAGAACACAACAGAGAAGCATAA
CAGTTTCCAGTTTCCGTCTCCATTGATGAGCCTAGTCCCACCAGAGAACACAGACAACTACTGTGTGATC
AAAGAGAGGATGACTCAGGCGCTTCGATACTTCAAAGAATCAACCGAACAACACGTTTTGGCTCAGGTCT
GGGCTCCTGTGAGAAAGAATGGTCGTGATTTGCTGACGACTTTGGGTCAACCTTTTGTTCTTAATCCTAA
TGGTAATGGGCTTAATCAATACAGGATGATCTCTCTCACATATATGTTTTCTGTGGATAGTGAAAGTGAC
GTAGAGCTCGGACTCCCGGGTCGAGTTTTCCGTCAGAAATTGCCTGAATGGACTCCAAATGTTCAGTACT
ATTCCAGCAAAGAATTCTCGCGGCTTGATCACGCCTTGCACTACAACGTGCGTGGTACACTGGCCTTGCC
TGTCTTTAATCCCTCTGGTCAGTCCTGCATAGGTGTTGTGGAACTTATAATGACCTCAGAGAAGATTCAC
TATGCACCCGAAGTGGACAAAGTTTGCAAAGCCCTTGAGGCGGTAAATCTGAAAAGCTCGGAAATACTTG
ATCACCAAACAACACAGATATGCAATGAGAGTCGCCAAAACGCGCTTGCTGAGATTCTCGAAGTGCTGAC
AGTTGTATGTGAAACCCATAACTTGCCTCTCGCTCAGACTTGGGTTCCATGTCAGCATGGGAGCGTTCTT
GCCAATGGTGGCGGTCTAAAGAAAAACTGCACCAGCTTTGACGGTAGCTGCATGGGTCAAATCTGCATGT
CTACAACCGACATGGCCTGCTATGTCGTGGATGCTCATGTCTGGGGCTTTAGAGATGCCTGTCTTGAACA
CCATCTCCAGAAAGGCCAGGGAGTCGCTGGACGAGCTTTTCTCAATGGTGGCTCATGTTTCTGCAGAGAC
ATCACCAAGTTCTGCAAAACGCAGTACCCACTAGTCCATTATGCGCTCATGTTCAAGTTGACCACTTGTT
TTGCAATATCTCTCCAGAGCTCTTACACGGGCGACGACAGTTACATTCTTGAATTTTTTCTTCCTTCGAG
TATAACAGACGACCAAGAGCAAGATTTGCTGTTGGGTTCTATTTTGGTGACAATGAAAGAACATTTTCAG
AGTCTGAGGGTTGCATCTGGGGTTGACTTTGGTGAAGATGACGACAAATTGTCTTTCGAGATCATCCAAG
CATTACCGGACAAGAAGGTTCATTCAAAAATAGAATCCATTCGAGTTCCCTTTTCTGGTTTTAAGTCAAA
TGCAACAGAGACGATGTTGATTCCTCAGCCTGTGGTTCAGTCTTCTGATCCAGTAAATGAGAAAATCAAC
GTGGCCACTGTTAACGGTGTGGTTAAGGAGAAGAAGAAAACAGAGAAAAAGCGTGGGAAGACTGAGAAAA
CAATCAGTCTAGATGTACTTCAGCAGTATTTCACTGGAAGTCTCAAAGACGCTGCAAAGAGCCTAGGAGT
TTGCCCGACGACAATGAAGCGAATTTGCAGGCAACACGGAATCTCGCGGTGGCCATCGAGGAAGATCAAG
AAAGTGAATCGTTCAATCACAAAGCTGAAACGAGTCATCGAATCTGTTCAAGGTACTGATGGAGGCCTCG
ACCTGACTTCCATGGCCGTTAGTTCCATCCCTTGGACACACGGTCAAACATCAGCACAGCCACTAAACTC
ACCCAATGGTTCCAAACCACCTGAGCTACCAAACACCAATAATTCACCTAACCATTGGTCAAGTGATCAC
AGTCCGAACGAGCCAAATGGTTCGCCTGAGTTACCACCAAGCAATGGTCACAAGCGATCACGAACGGTGG
ATGAGAGCGCTGGGACTCCAACCTCTCATGGCTCATGTGACGGTAACCAATTAGATGAACCGAAAGTCCC
AAATCAAGATCCGCTTTTCACGGTTGGTGGATCACCCGGGCTCCTTTTTCCACCTTATTCTAGAGATCAT
GATGTATCTGCAGCTTCCTTCGCAATGCCGAACAGGCTTCTTGGTTCTATAGACCATTTCCGAGGAATGC
TCATTGAAGACGCTGGAAGTTCAAAAGATCTGAGAAATCTCTGCCCCACTGCAGCATTTGACGATAAGTT
TCAAGACACAAACTGGATGAACAATGATAATAATAGCAACAACAACTTATACGCTCCCCCAAAGGAAGAG
GCCATTGCAAATGTTGCATGCGAACCATCAGGCTCAGAAATGAGAACGGTAACAATCAAAGCAAGTTACA
AAGACGACATAATACGGTTCAGAATATCCTCGGGTTCAGGTATAATGGAATTGAAGGATGAAGTGGCTAA
GAGGCTGAAAGTTGATGCAGGAACGTTCGATATCAAGTATCTTGACGATGATAACGAATGGGTTTTAATA
GCTTGTGATGCTGATCTTCAAGAATGTCTCGAGATCCCTAGATCCTCCCGCACGAAAATCGTAAGGCTCT
TAGTTCATGATGTAACGACAAATCTAGGGAGCTCCTGCGAGAGCACTGGAGAATTGGGTTCGGGCGGGAG
CGGTGGAAGCGGCGAAATTCAGCAAGCCACTGCAGGAGTCTCACAAGACACTTCGGAAAATCCTAACAAA
ACAATAGTTCCTGCAGCATTACCACAGCTCACCCCTACCTTGGTGTCACTGCTGGAGGTGATTGAACCCG
AGGTGTTGTATGCAGGATATGATAGCTCTGTTCCAGATTCAGCATGGAGAATTATGACCACACTCAACAT
GTTAGGTGGGCGTCAAGTGATTGCAGCAGTGAAATGGGCAAAGGCGATACTAGGCTTGAGAAACTTACAC
CTCGATGACCAAATGACCCTGCTACAGTACTCATGGATGTTTCTCATGGCATTTGCCTTGGGTTGGAGAT
CATACAGACAATCAAGCGGAAACCTGCTCTGCTTTGCTCCTGATCTGATTATTAATGAGCAGAGAATGTC
TCTACCCTGCATGTATGACCAATGTAAACACATGCTGTTTGTCTCCTCTGAATTACAAAGATTGCAGGTA
TCCTATGAAGAGTATCTCTGTATGAAAACCTTACTGCTTCTCTCCTCAGTTCCTAAGGAAGGTCTGAAGA
GTCAAGAGTTATTTGATGAGATTCGAATGACTTATATCAAAGAGCTAGGAAAAGCCATCGTCAAAAGGGA
AGGGAACTCCAGTCAGAACTGGCAACGGTTTTACCAACTGACAAAGCTTCTGGACTCCATGCATGAGGTG
GTTGAGAATCTCCTTACCTACTGCTTCCAGACATTTTTGGATAAGACCATGAGTATTGAATTCCCAGAGA
TGTTAGCTGAAATCATCACTAATCAGATACCAAAATATTCAAATGGAAATATCAAAAAGCTTCTGTTTCA
TCAAAAATGAGCTTCTCTAGCTAGAGTCGATCGACAAGCTCGAGTTTCTCCATAATAATGTGTGAGTAGT
TCCCAGATAAGGGAATTAGGGTTCCTATAGGGTTTCGCTCATGTGTTGAGCATATAAGAAACCCTTAGTA
TGTATTTGTATTTGTAAAATACTTCTATCAATAAAATTTCTAATTCCTAAAACCAAAATCCAGTACTAAA
ATCCAGATCGCTATACTGAAGAGCAATTCTGACAGGATATATTGGCGGGTAAACCTAAGAGAAAAGAGCG
TTTATTAGAATAATCGGATATTTAAAAGGGCGTGAAAAGGTTTATCCGTTCGTCCATTTGTATGTGCATG
CCAACCACAGGGTTCCCCTCGGGATCAAAGTACTTTGATCCAACCCCTCCGCTGCTATAGTGCAGTCGGC
TTCTGACGTTCAGTGCAGCCGTCATCTGAAAACGACATGTCGCACAAGTCCTAAGTTACGCGACAGGCTG
CCGCCCTGCCCTTTTCCTGGCGTTTTCTTGTCGCGTGTTTTAGTCGCATAAAGTAGAATACTTGCGACTA
GAACCGGAGACATTACGCCATGAACAAGAGCGCCGCCGCTGGCCTGCTGGGCTATGCCCGCGTCAGCACC
GACGACCAGGACTTGACCAACCAACGGGCCGAACTGCACGCGGCCGGCTGCACCAAGCTGTTTTCCGAGA
AGATCACCGGCACCAGGCGCGACCGCCCGGAGCTGGCCAGGATGCTTGACCACCTACGCCCTGGCGACGT
TGTGACAGTGACCAGGCTAGACCGCCTGGCCCGCAGCACCCGCGACCTACTGGACATTGCCGAGCGCATC
CAGGAGGCCGGCGCGGGCCTGCGTAGCCTGGCAGAGCCGTGGGCCGACACCACCACGCCGGCCGGCCGCA
TGGTGTTGACCGTGTTCGCCGGCATTGCCGAGTTCGAGCGTTCCCTAATCATCGACCGCACCCGGAGCGG
GCGCGAGGCCGCCAAGGCCCGAGGCGTGAAGTTTGGCCCCCGCCCTACCCTCACCCCGGCACAGATCGCG
CACGCCCGCGAGCTGATCGACCAGGAAGGCCGCACCGTGAAAGAGGCGGCTGCACTGCTTGGCGTGCATC
GCTCGACCCTGTACCGCGCACTTGAGCGCAGCGAGGAAGTGACGCCCACCGAGGCCAGGCGGCGCGGTGC
CTTCCGTGAGGACGCATTGACCGAGGCCGACGCCCTGGCGGCCGCCGAGAATGAACGCCAAGAGGAACAA
GCATGAAACCGCACCAGGACGGCCAGGACGAACCGTTTTTCATTACCGAAGAGATCGAGGCGGAGATGAT
CGCGGCCGGGTACGTGTTCGAGCCGCCCGCGCACCTCTCAACCGTGCGGCTGCATGAAATCCTGGCCGGT
TTGTCTGATGCCAAGCTGGCGGCCTGGCCGGCCAGCTTGGCCGCTGAAGAAACCGAGCGCCGCCGTCTAA
AAAGGTGATGTGTATTTGAGTAAAACAGCTTGCGTCATGCGGTCGCTGCGTATATGATGCGATGAGTAAA
TAAACAAATACGCAAGGGGAACGCATGAAGGTTATCGCTGTACTTAACCAGAAAGGCGGGTCAGGCAAGA
CGACCATCGCAACCCATCTAGCCCGCGCCCTGCAACTCGCCGGGGCCGATGTTCTGTTAGTCGATTCCGA
TCCCCAGGGCAGTGCCCGCGATTGGGCGGCCGTGCGGGAAGATCAACCGCTAACCGTTGTCGGCATCGAC
CGCCCGACGATTGACCGCGACGTGAAGGCCATCGGCCGGCGCGACTTCGTAGTGATCGACGGAGCGCCCC
AGGCGGCGGACTTGGCTGTGTCCGCGATCAAGGCAGCCGACTTCGTGCTGATTCCGGTGCAGCCAAGCCC
TTACGACATATGGGCCACCGCCGACCTGGTGGAGCTGGTTAAGCAGCGCATTGAGGTCACGGATGGAAGG
CTACAAGCGGCCTTTGTCGTGTCGCGGGCGATCAAAGGCACGCGCATCGGCGGTGAGGTTGCCGAGGCGC
TGGCCGGGTACGAGCTGCCCATTCTTGAGTCCCGTATCACGCAGCGCGTGAGCTACCCAGGCACTGCCGC
CGCCGGCACAACCGTTCTTGAATCAGAACCCGAGGGCGACGCTGCCCGCGAGGTCCAGGCGCTGGCCGCT
GAAATTAAATCAAAACTCATTTGAGTTAATGAGGTAAAGAGAAAATGAGCAAAAGCACAAACACGCTAAG
TGCCGGCCGTCCGAGCGCACGCAGCAGCAAGGCTGCAACGTTGGCCAGCCTGGCAGACACGCCAGCCATG
AAGCGGGTCAACTTTCAGTTGCCGGCGGAGGATCACACCAAGCTGAAGATGTACGCGGTACGCCAAGGCA
AGACCATTACCGAGCTGCTATCTGAATACATCGCGCAGCTACCAGAGTAAATGAGCAAATGAATAAATGA
GTAGATGAATTTTAGCGGCTAAAGGAGGCGGCATGGAAAATCAAGAACAACCAGGCACCGACGCCGTGGA
ATGCCCCATGTGTGGAGGAACGGGCGGTTGGCCAGGCGTAAGCGGCTGGGTTGCCTGCCGGCCCTGCAAT
GGCACTGGAACCCCCAAGCCCGAGGAATCGGCGTGAGCGGTCGCAAACCATCCGGCCCGGTACAAATCGG
CGCGGCGCTGGGTGATGACCTGGTGGAGAAGTTGAAGGCCGCGCAGGCCGCCCAGCGGCAACGCATCGAG
GCAGAAGCACGCCCCGGTGAATCGTGGCAAGCGGCCGCTGATCGAATCCGCAAAGAATCCCGGCAACCGC
CGGCAGCCGGTGCGCCGTCGATTAGGAAGCCGCCCAAGGGCGACGAGCAACCAGATTTTTTCGTTCCGAT
GCTCTATGACGTGGGCACCCGCGATAGTCGCAGCATCATGGACGTGGCCGTTTTCCGTCTGTCGAAGCGT
GACCGACGAGCTGGCGAGGTGATCCGCTACGAGCTTCCAGACGGGCACGTAGAGGTTTCCGCAGGGCCGG
CCGGCATGGCCAGTGTGTGGGATTACGACCTGGTACTGATGGCGGTTTCCCATCTAACCGAATCCATGAA
CCGATACCGGGAAGGGAAGGGAGACAAGCCCGGCCGCGTGTTCCGTCCACACGTTGCGGACGTACTCAAG
TTCTGCCGGCGAGCCGATGGCGGAAAGCAGAAAGACGACCTGGTAGAAACCTGCATTCGGTTAAACACCA
CGCACGTTGCCATGCAGCGTACGAAGAAGGCCAAGAACGGCCGCCTGGTGACGGTATCCGAGGGTGAAGC
CTTGATTAGCCGCTACAAGATCGTAAAGAGCGAAACCGGGCGGCCGGAGTACATCGAGATCGAGCTAGCT
GATTGGATGTACCGCGAGATCACAGAAGGCAAGAACCCGGACGTGCTGACGGTTCACCCCGATTACTTTT
TGATCGATCCCGGCATCGGCCGTTTTCTCTACCGCCTGGCACGCCGCGCCGCAGGCAAGGCAGAAGCCAG
ATGGTTGTTCAAGACGATCTACGAACGCAGTGGCAGCGCCGGAGAGTTCAAGAAGTTCTGTTTCACCGTG
CGCAAGCTGATCGGGTCAAATGACCTGCCGGAGTACGATTTGAAGGAGGAGGCGGGGCAGGCTGGCCCGA
TCCTAGTCATGCGCTACCGCAACCTGATCGAGGGCGAAGCATCCGCCGGTTCCTAATGTACGGAGCAGAT
GCTAGGGCAAATTGCCCTAGCAGGGGAAAAAGGTCGAAAAGGACTCTTTCCTGTGGATAGCACGTACATT
GGGAACCCAAAGCCGTACATTGGGAACCGGAACCCGTACAT
